>Addgene plasmid #50773 | pMXs-hu-c-Myc-dN1 | depositor full sequence | sequence record 78400 | pMXs-hu-c-Myc-dN1 sequence 5947 bps
CCCGAAAAGTGCCACCTGCATAATGAAAGACCCCACCTGTAGGTTTGGCAAGCTAGCTTAAGTAACGCCA
TTTTGCAAGGCATGGAAAAATACATAACTGAGAATAGAAAAGTTCAGATCAAGGTCAGGAACAGATGGAA
CAGCTGAATATGGGCCAAAGCGGATATCTGTGGTAAGCAGTTCCTGCCCCGGCTCAGGGCCAAGAACAGA
TGGAACAGCTGAATATGGGCCAAACAGGATATCTGTGGTAAGCAGTTCCTGCCCCGGCTCAGGGCCAAGA
ACAGATGGTCCCCAGATGCGGTCCAGCCCTCAGCAGTTTCTAGAGAACCATCAGATGTTTCCAGGGTGCC
CCAAGGACCTGAAATGACCCTGTGCCTTATTTGAACTAACCAATCAGTTCGCTTCTCGCTTCTGTTCGCG
CGCTTCTGCTCCCCGAGCTCAATAAAAGAGCCCACAACCCCTCACTCGGGGCGCCAGTCCTCCGATTGAC
TGAGTCGCCCGGGTACCCGTGTATCCAATAAACCCTCTTGCAGTTGCATCCGACTTGTGGTCTCGCTGTT
CCTTGGGAGGGTCTCCTCTGAGTGATTGACTACCCGTCAGCGGGGGTCTTTCATTTGGGGGCTCGTCCGG
GATCGGGAGACCCCTGCCCAGGGACCACCGACCCACCACCGGGAGGTAAGCTGGCCAGCAACTTATCTGT
GTCTGTCCGATTGTCTAGTGTCTATGACTGATTTTATGCGCCTGCGTCGGTACTAGTTAGCTAACTAGCT
CTGTATCTGGCGGACCCGTGGTGGAACTGACGAGTTCGGAACACCCGGCCGCAACCCTGGGAGACGTCCC
AGGGATCTCGGGGGCCGTTTTTGTGGCCCGACCTGAGTCCAAAAATCCCGATCGTTTTGGACTCTTTGGT
GCACCCCCCTTAGAGGAGGGATATGTGGTTCTGGTAGGAGACGAGAACCTAAAACAGTTCCCGCCTCCGT
CTGAATTTTTGCTTTCGGTTTGGGACCGAAGCCGCGCCGCGCGTCTTGTCTGCTGCAGCATCGTTCTGTG
TTGTCTCTGTCTGACTGTGTTTCTGTATTTGTCTGAAAATATGGGCCCGGGCCAGACTGTTACCACTCCC
TTAAGTTTGACCTTAGGTCACTGGAAAGATGTCGAGCGGATCGCTCACAACCAGTCGGTAGATGTCAAGA
AGAGACGTTGGGTTACCTTCTGCTCTGCAGAATGGCCAACCTTTAACGTCGGATGGCCGCGAGACGGCAC
CTTTAACCGAGACCTCATCACCCAGGTTAAGATCAAGGTCTTTTCACCTGGCCCGCATGGACACCCAGAC
CAGGTCCCCTACATCGTGACCTGGGAAGCCTTGGCTTTTGACCCCCCTCCCTGGGTCAAGCCCTTTGTAC
ACCCTAAGCCTCCGCCTCCTCTTCCTCCATCCGCCCCGTCTCTCCCCCTTGAACCTCCTCGTTCGACCCC
GCCTCGATCCTCCCTTTATCCAGCCCTCACTCCTTCTCTAGGCGCCCCCATATGGCCATATGAGATCTTA
TATGGGGCACCCCCGCCCCTTGTAAACTTCCCTGACCCTGACATGACAAGAGTTACTAACAGCCCCTCTC
TCCAAGCTCACTTACAGGCTCTCTACTTAGTCCAGCACGAAGTCTGGAGACCTCTGGCGGCAGCCTACCA
AGAACAACTGGACCGACCGGTGGTACCTCACCCTTACCGAGTCGGCGACACAGTGTGGGTCCGCCGACAC
CAGACTAAGAACCTAGAACCTCGCTGGAAAGGACCTTACACAGTCCTGCTGACCACCCCCACCGCCCTCA
AAGTAGACGGCATCGCAGCTTGGATACACGCCGCCCACGTGAAGGCTGCCGACCCCGGGGGTGGACCATC
CTCTAGACTGCCGGATCTAGCTAGTTAATTAAGGATCCCAGTGTGGTGGTACGGGAAATCACAAGTTTGT
ACAAAAAAGCAGGCTCCGCGGCCGCCCCCTTCACCATGCTCGACTACGACTCGGTGCAGCCGTATTTCTA
CTGCGACGAGGAGGAGAACTTCTACCAGCAGCAGCAGCAGAGCGAGCTGCAGCCCCCGGCGCCCAGCGAG
GATATCTGGAAGAAATTCGAGCTGCTGCCCACCCCGCCCCTGTCCCCTAGCCGCCGCTCCGGGCTCTGCT
CGCCCTCCTACGTTGCGGTCACACCCTTCTCCCTTCGGGGAGACAACGACGGCGGTGGCGGGAGCTTCTC
CACGGCCGACCAGCTGGAGATGGTGACCGAGCTGCTGGGAGGAGACATGGTGAACCAGAGTTTCATCTGC
GACCCGGACGACGAGACCTTCATCAAAAACATCATCATCCAGGACTGTATGTGGAGCGGCTTCTCGGCCG
CCGCCAAGCTCGTCTCAGAGAAGCTGGCCTCCTACCAGGCTGCGCGCAAAGACAGCGGCAGCCCGAACCC
CGCCCGCGGCCACAGCGTCTGCTCCACCTCCAGCTTGTACCTGCAGGATCTGAGCGCCGCCGCCTCAGAG
TGCATCGACCCCTCGGTGGTCTTCCCCTACCCTCTCAACGACAGCAGCTCGCCCAAGTCCTGCGCCTCGC
AAGACTCCAGCGCCTTCTCTCCGTCCTCGGATTCTCTGCTCTCCTCGACGGAGTCCTCCCCGCAGGGCAG
CCCCGAGCCCCTGGTGCTCCATGAGGAGACACCGCCCACCACCAGCAGCGACTCTGAGGAGGAACAAGAA
GATGAGGAAGAAATCGATGTTGTTTCTGTGGAAAAGAGGCAGGCTCCTGGCAAAAGGTCAGAGTCTGGAT
CACCTTCTGCTGGAGGCCACAGCAAACCTCCTCACAGCCCACTGGTCCTCAAGAGGTGCCACGTCTCCAC
ACATCAGCACAACTACGCAGCGCCTCCCTCCACTCGGAAGGACTATCCTGCTGCCAAGAGGGTCAAGTTG
GACAGTGTCAGAGTCCTGAGACAGATCAGCAACAACCGAAAATGCACCAGCCCCAGGTCCTCGGACACCG
AGGAGAATGTCAAGAGGCGAACACACAACGTCTTGGAGCGCCAGAGGAGGAACGAGCTAAAACGGAGCTT
TTTTGCCCTGCGTGACCAGATCCCGGAGTTGGAAAACAATGAAAAGGCCCCCAAGGTAGTTATCCTTAAA
AAAGCCACAGCATACATCCTGTCCGTCCAAGCAGAGGAGCAAAAGCTCATTTCTGAAGAGGACTTGTTGC
GGAAACGACGAGAACAGTTGAAACACAAACTTGAACAGCTACGGAACTCTTGTGCGTAAAAGGGTGGGCG
CGCCGACCCAGCTTTCTTGTACAAAGTGGTGATGAGCGGCCGCCAGCACAGTGGTCGACGATAAAATAAA
AGATTTTATTTAGTCTCCAGAAAAAGGGGGGAATGAAAGACCCCACCTGTAGGTTTGGCAAGCTAGCTTA
AGTAACGCCATTTTGGAAGGCATGGAAAAATACATAACTGAGAATAGAGAAGTTCAGATCAAGGTCAGGA
ACAGATGGAACAGCTGAATATGGGCCAAACAGGATATCTGTGGTAAGCAGTTCCTGCCCCGGCTCAGGGC
CAAGAACAGATGGAACAGCTGAATATGGGCCAAACAGGATATCTGTGGTAAGCAGTTCCTGCCCCGGCTC
AGGGCCAAGAACAGATGGTCCCCAGATGCGGTCCAGCCCTCAGCAGTTTCTAGAGAACCATCAGATGTTT
CCAGGGTGCCCCAAGGACCTGAAATGACCCTGTGCCTTATTTGAACTAACCAATCAGTTCGCTTCTCGCT
TCTGTTCGCGCGCTTCTGCTCCCCGAGCTCAATAAAAGAGCCCACAACCCCTCACTCGGGGCGCCAGTCC
TCCGATTGACTGAGTCGCCCGGGTACCCGTGTATCCAATAAACCCTCTTGCAGTTGCATCCGACTTGTGG
TCTCGCTGTTCCTTGGGAGGGTCTCCTCTGAGTGATTGACTACCCGTCAGCGGGGGTCTTTCATTCTGCA
TTAATGAATCGGCCAACGCGCGGGGAGAGGCGGTTTGCGTATTGGGCGCTCTTCCGCTTCCTCGCTCACT
GACTCGCTGCGCTCGGTCGTTCGGCTGCGGCGAGCGGTATCAGCTCACTCAAAGGCGGTAATACGGTTAT
CCACAGAATCAGGGGATAACGCAGGAAAGAACATGTGAGCAAAAGGCCAGCAAAAGGCCAGGAACCGTAA
AAAGGCCGCGTTGCTGGCGTTTTTCCATAGGCTCCGCCCCCCTGACGAGCATCACAAAAATCGACGCTCA
AGTCAGAGGTGGCGAAACCCGACAGGACTATAAAGATACCAGGCGTTTCCCCCTGGAAGCTCCCTCGTGC
GCTCTCCTGTTCCGACCCTGCCGCTTACCGGATACCTGTCCGCCTTTCTCCCTTCGGGAAGCGTGGCGCT
TTCTCATAGCTCACGCTGTAGGTATCTCAGTTCGGTGTAGGTCGTTCGCTCCAAGCTGGGCTGTGTGCAC
GAACCCCCCGTTCAGCCCGACCGCTGCGCCTTATCCGGTAACTATCGTCTTGAGTCCAACCCGGTAAGAC
ACGACTTATCGCCACTGGCAGCAGCCACTGGTAACAGGATTAGCAGAGCGAGGTATGTAGGCGGTGCTAC
AGAGTTCTTGAAGTGGTGGCCTAACTACGGCTACACTAGAAGGACAGTATTTGGTATCTGCGCTCTGCTG
AAGCCAGTTACCTTCGGAAAAAGAGTTGGTAGCTCTTGATCCGGCAAACAAACCACCGCTGGTAGCGGTG
GTTTTTTTGTTTGCAAGCAGCAGATTACGCGCAGAAAAAAAGGATCTCAAGAAGATCCTTTGATCTTTTC
TACGGGGTCTGACGCTCAGTGGAACGAAAACTCACGTTAAGGGATTTTGGTCATGAGATTATCAAAAAGG
ATCTTCACCTAGATCCTTTTGCGGCCGGCCGCAAATCAATCTAAAGTATATATGAGTAAACTTGGTCTGA
CAGTTACCAATGCTTAATCAGTGAGGCACCTATCTCAGCGATCTGTCTATTTCGTTCATCCATAGTTGCC
TGACTCCCCGTCGTGTAGATAACTACGATACGGGAGGGCTTACCATCTGGCCCCAGTGCTGCAATGATAC
CGCGAGACCCACGCTCACCGGCTCCAGATTTATCAGCAATAAACCAGCCAGCCGGAAGGGCCGAGCGCAG
AAGTGGTCCTGCAACTTTATCCGCCTCCATCCAGTCTATTAATTGTTGCCGGGAAGCTAGAGTAAGTAGT
TCGCCAGTTAATAGTTTGCGCAACGTTGTTGCCATTGCTACAGGCATCGTGGTGTCACGCTCGTCGTTTG
GTATGGCTTCATTCAGCTCCGGTTCCCAACGATCAAGGCGAGTTACATGATCCCCCATGTTGTGCAAAAA
AGCGGTTAGCTCCTTCGGTCCTCCGATCGTTGTCAGAAGTAAGTTGGCCGCAGTGTTATCACTCATGGTT
ATGGCAGCACTGCATAATTCTCTTACTGTCATGCCATCCGTAAGATGCTTTTCTGTGACTGGTGAGTACT
CAACCAAGTCATTCTGAGAATAGTGTATGCGGCGACCGAGTTGCTCTTGCCCGGCGTCAACACGGGATAA
TACCGCGCCACATAGCAGAACTTTAAAAGTGCTCATCATTGGAAAACGTTCTTCGGGGCGAAAACTCTCA
AGGATCTTACCGCTGTTGAGATCCAGTTCGATGTAACCCACTCGTGCACCCAACTGATCTTCAGCATCTT
TTACTTTCACCAGCGTTTCTGGGTGAGCAAAAACAGGAAGGCAAAATGCCGCAAAAAAGGGAATAAGGGC
GACACGGAAATGTTGAATACTCATACTCTTCCTTTTTCAATATTATTGAAGCATTTATCAGGGTTATTGT
CTCATGAGCGGATACATATTTGAATGTATTTAGAAAAATAAACAAATAGGGGTTCCGCGCACATTTC
Features (pLannotate 1.2.2; 13 found; start..end, strand, type, name):
     22..615     +  LTR            LTR: long terminal repeat from Moloney murine leukemia virus
    678..1035    +  misc_feature   MMLV Ψ: packaging signal of Moloney murine leukemia virus (MMLV)
   1100..1516    +  CDS            gag (truncated): truncated Moloney murine leukemia virus (MMLV) gag gene lacking the start codon
   1526..1900    +  misc_feature   pol region: Moloney murine leukemia virus (MMLV) pol region containing the splice acceptor site
   1951..1975    +  protein_bind   attB1: mutant version of attB; recombination site for the Gateway® BP reaction BP Clonase™
   1999..3279    +  CDS            c-Myc: human c-Myc proto-oncogene
   3296..3320    -  protein_bind   attB2: mutant version of attB; recombination site for the Gateway® BP reaction BP Clonase™
   3392..3513    +  LTR            3' LTR (ΔU3) (fragment): self-inactivating 3' long terminal repeat (LTR) from Moloney murine leukemia virus
   3514..3983    +  LTR            LTR: long terminal repeat from Moloney murine leukemia virus
   3986..4039    -  CDS            lacI (fragment): lac repressor; lacI; The lac repressor binds to the lac operator to inhibit transcription in E. coli. This inhibition can be relieved by adding lactose or isopropyl-β-D-thiogalactopyranoside (IPTG).
   4222..4810    -  rep_origin     ori: high-copy-number ColE1/pMB1/pBR322/pUC origin of replication
   4974..5834    -  CDS            AmpR: β-lactamase; bla; confers resistance to ampicillin, carbenicillin, and related antibiotics
   5835..5939    -  promoter       AmpR promoter: bla
