[The description below was written by a language model from this plasmid's Addgene catalogue record and pLannotate feature annotations shown in this document.]
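Description:
pMXs-hu-c-Myc-dN1 is a Moloney murine leukemia virus (MMLV)-based retroviral expression vector built on the Gateway-adapted pMXs-gw backbone, carrying an N-terminally truncated form of human c-Myc. In bacteria it is maintained through a high-copy ColE1/pUC-type origin and selected with ampicillin via a β-lactamase gene driven by its own promoter. A short lacI fragment next to the origin appears to be a non-functional cloning remnant.

The viral portion runs from a 5′ MMLV LTR through the Ψ packaging signal, a truncated gag region lacking its start codon, and a pol segment containing the splice acceptor site, to the 3′ LTR. No separate internal promoter is annotated, so expression of the insert is presumably driven by the 5′ LTR, as is usual for pMXs vectors. The annotation tool labels part of the 3′ LTR region as a ΔU3 self-inactivating fragment adjoining a standard MMLV LTR segment. This looks like a split match across a single LTR rather than evidence of a self-inactivating design, and the catalogue record does not describe the vector as such. The insert sits between attB1 and attB2 sites, consistent with Gateway recombination from an entry clone. It encodes c-Myc residues 14–439, the dN1 deletion mutant. No epitope tag, reporter or mammalian selection marker is annotated.

Because the gag and pol sequences are partial and no env is present, viral proteins must be supplied in trans by a packaging cell line to produce replication-defective particles that integrate the cassette into target cells. The stated purpose is retroviral expression of the c-Myc dN1 fragment, and the associated publication concerns the promotion of direct reprogramming by transformation-deficient Myc.
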