Addgene plasmid #50773: pMXs-hu-c-Myc-dN1
Purpose: retroviral expression of human c-Myc dN1 fragment
Depositing lab: Shinya Yamanaka. Depositing organization: Kyoto University, Center for iPS Cell Research and Application. Publication: Promotion of direct reprogramming by transformation-deficient Myc. Nakagawa M, Takizawa N, Narita M, Ichisaka T, Yamanaka S. Proc Natl Acad Sci U S A. 2010 Aug 10;107(32):14152-7. doi: 10.1073/pnas.1009374107. Epub 2010 Jul 26. PubMed 20660764.
Backbone
  Vector backbone: pMXs-gw
  Backbone manufacturer: Yamanaka Lab, Addgene plasmid #18656
  Backbone size w/o insert (bp): 4750
  Vector type: Mammalian Expression, Retroviral
Growth in bacteria
  Bacterial resistance: Ampicillin, 100 μg/mL
  Growth temperature: 37°C
  Growth strain: DH5alpha
  Copy number: Unknown
Gene/Insert
  Gene/Insert name: c-Myc -dN1 (alt name: v-myc avian myelocytomatosis viral oncogene homolog, MRTL; MYCC; c-Myc; bHLHe39)
  Species: H. sapiens (human)
  Insert size (bp): 1278
  Mutation: N-terminal deletion, contains aa 14-439
  Entrez Gene: MYC (a.k.a. MRTL, MYCC, bHLHe39, c-Myc)
  Cloning method: Gateway Cloning
  Sequencing primers: 5′ pMX-S1811
Resource information
  A portion of this plasmid was derived from a plasmid made by: Gateway cassette and pENTRE/D-TOPO are from Invitrogen Corporation. pMXs is from Dr. Toshio Kitamura of the University of Tokyo, the Institute of Medical Science. If you use this plasmid in a paper, please cite: Retrovirus-mediated gene transfer and expression cloning: powerful tools in functional genomics. Exp Hematol. 2003 Nov;31(11):1007-14. Kitamura T, Koshino Y, Shibata F, Oki T, Nakajima H, Nosaka T, Kumagai H.
Terms and licenses: Academic/Nonprofit Terms; Industry Terms: Not Available to Industry
How to cite: pMXs-hu-c-Myc-dN1 was a gift from Shinya Yamanaka (Addgene plasmid # 50773 ; http://n2t.net/addgene:50773 ; RRID:Addgene_50773)
