>Addgene plasmid #50773 | pMXs-hu-c-Myc-dN1 | addgene partial sequence | sequence record 77831 | pMX-S1811 5'-GACGGCATCGCAGCTTGGATACAC-3'
AGGCTGCCGACCCCGGGGGTGGACCATCCTCTAGACTGCCGGATCTAGCTAGTTAATTAAGGATCCCAGT
GTGGTGGTACGGGAAATCACAAGTTTGTACAAAAAAGCAGGCTCCGCGGCCGCCCCCTTCACCATGCTCG
ACTACGACTCGGTGCAGCCGTATTTCTACTGCGACGAGGAGGAGAACTTCTACCAGCAGCAGCAGCAGAG
CGAGCTGCAGCCCCCGGCGCCCAGCGAGGATATCTGGAAGAAATTCGAGCTGCTGCCCACCCCGCCCCTG
TCCCCTAGCCGCCGCTCCGGGCTCTGCTCGCCCTCCTACGTTGCGGTCACACCCTTCTCCCTTCGGGGAG
ACAACGACGGCGGTGGCGGGAGCTTCTCCACGGCCGACCAGCTGGAGATGGTGACCGAGCTGCTGGGAGG
AGACATGGTGAACCAGAGTTTCATCTGCGACCCGGACGACGAGACCTTCATCAAAAACATCATCATCCAG
GACTGTATGTGGAGCGGCTTCTCGGCCGCCGCCAAGCTCGTCTCAGAGAAGCTGGCCTCCTACCAGGCTG
CGCGCAAAGACAGCGGCAGCCCGAACCCCGCCCGCGGCCACAGCGTCTGCTCCACCTCCAGCTTGTACCT
GCAGGATCTGAGCGCCGCCGCCTCAGAGTGCATCGACCCCTCGGTGGTCTTCCCCTACCCTCTCAACGAC
AGCAGCTCGCCCAAGTCCTGCGCCTCGCAAGACTCCAGCGCCTTCTCTCCGTCCTCGGATTCTCTGCTCT
CCTCGACGGAGTCCTCCCCGCAGGGCAGCCCCGAGCCCCTGGTGCTCCATGAGGAGACACCGCCCACCAC
CAGCAGCGACTCTGAGGAGGAACAAGAAGATGAGGAAGAAATCGATGTTGTTTCTGTGGAAAAGAGGCAG
GCTCCTGGCAAAAGGTCAGAGTCTGGATCACCTTCTGCTGGAGGCCACAGCAAACCTCCTCACAGCCCAC
TGGTCCTCAAGAGGTGCCACGTCTCCACACATCAGCACAACTACGCAGCGCCTCCCTCCACTCGGAAGGA
CTATCCTGCTGCCAAGAGGGTCAAGTTGGACAGTGTCAGAGTCCTGA
